Addgene plasmid #172626: pMSCV-FLAG-2xSTREP-CCND2-Puro
Purpose: Retroviral vector for the constitutive expression of FLAG-2xSTREP-tagged cyclin D2 and a puromycin resistance marker in mammalian cells
Depositing lab: Michele Pagano. Depositing organization: NYU Grossman School of Medicine. Publication: CRL4(AMBRA1) is a master regulator of D-type cyclins. Simoneschi D, Rona G, Zhou N, Jeong YT, Jiang S, Milletti G, Arbini AA, O'Sullivan A, Wang AA, Nithikasem S, Keegan S, Siu Y, Cianfanelli V, Maiani E, Nazio F, Cecconi F, Boccalatte F, Fenyo D, Jones DR, Busino L, Pagano M. Nature. 2021 Apr;592(7856):789-793. doi: 10.1038/s41586-021-03445-y. Epub 2021 Apr 14. PubMed 33854235.
Backbone
  Vector backbone: pMSCV-Puro
  Backbone manufacturer: Takara Bio
  Vector type: Mammalian Expression, Retroviral
  Selectable markers: Puromycin
Growth in bacteria
  Bacterial resistance: Ampicillin, 100 μg/mL
  Growth temperature: 37°C
  Growth strain: NEB Stable
  Copy number: High Copy
Gene/Insert
  Gene/Insert name: CCND2 (alt name: cyclin D2)
  Species: H. sapiens (human)
  Entrez Gene: CCND2 (a.k.a. KIAK0002, MPPH3)
  Tag / fusion protein: FLAG-2xSTREP (N terminal on insert)
  Cloning method: Restriction Enzyme; 5′ cloning site Unknown (unknown if destroyed); 3′ cloning site Unknown (unknown if destroyed)
  Sequencing primers: 5′ CCCTTGAACCTCCTCGTTCGACC; 3′ GAGACGTGCTACTTCCATTTGTC
Terms and licenses: Academic/Nonprofit Terms; Industry Terms: Not Available to Industry
How to cite: pMSCV-FLAG-2xSTREP-CCND2-Puro was a gift from Michele Pagano (Addgene plasmid # 172626 ; http://n2t.net/addgene:172626 ; RRID:Addgene_172626)
