[The description below was written by a language model from this plasmid's Addgene catalogue record and pLannotate feature annotations shown in this document.]
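Description:
pMSCV-FLAG-2xSTREP-CCND2-Puro is a gammaretroviral expression plasmid of about 7.3 kb built on the pMSCV-Puro backbone, designed for stable, constitutive expression of tagged human cyclin D2 in mammalian cells. In bacteria it is maintained through a high-copy ColE1/pUC-type origin and selected with ampicillin via the β-lactamase gene. The backbone also carries several short, non-functional remnants of earlier cloning vectors (fragments of lacI, lacZα, rop, bom, the tetracycline resistance gene and a viral env sequence) that play no role in its use.

The transferable retroviral unit is bounded by 5′ and 3′ long terminal repeats from murine embryonic stem cell virus. Downstream of the 5′ LTR lie the MESV Ψ packaging signal and a truncated gag segment lacking its start codon, which together promote efficient encapsidation of the genomic RNA when the plasmid is introduced into a packaging cell line that supplies gag, pol and env in trans. The 5′ LTR also serves as the promoter for the insert, the human CCND2 coding sequence fused at its N terminus to a FLAG epitope and two Strep-tag II copies. The automated annotation detects only a fragment of one Strep-tag and does not call the FLAG tag, so the tag configuration rests on the catalogue entry. An internal mouse PGK promoter then drives puromycin N-acetyltransferase, allowing selection of transduced cells.

After integration, cells express cyclin D2, the regulatory partner of CDK4 in RB phosphorylation at the G1/S transition. The dual tag suits immunodetection and FLAG or Strep-Tactin affinity purification of cyclin D2 complexes, consistent with its origin in a study of D-type cyclin regulation by the CRL4–AMBRA1 ubiquitin ligase.
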