Features (pLannotate 1.2.2; 20 found; start..end, strand, type, name):
    579..920     +  misc_feature   MESV Ψ: packaging signal of murine embryonic stem cell virus
    987..1403    +  CDS            gag (truncated): truncated Moloney murine leukemia virus (MMLV) gag gene lacking the start codon
   1524..1543    +  CDS            Strep-Tag II (fragment): peptide that binds Strep-Tactin®, an engineered form of streptavidin
   1563..2426    +  CDS            CCND2: CCND2_HUMAN - Experimental evidence at protein level: Swiss-Prot protein existence level 1. Regulatory component of the cyclin D2-CDK4 (DC) complex that phosphorylates and inhibits members of the retinoblastoma (RB) protein family including RB1 and regulates the cell-cycle during G(1)/S transition. Phosphorylation of RB1 allows dissociation of the transcription factor E2F from the RB/E2F complex and the subsequent transcription of E2F target genes which are responsible for the progression through the G(1) phase. Hypophosphorylates RB1 in early G(1) phase. Cyclin D-CDK4 complexes are major inte
   2446..2933    +  promoter       PGK promoter: mouse phosphoglycerate kinase 1 promoter
   2954..3553    +  CDS            PuroR: puromycin N-acetyltransferase; pac from Streptomyces alboniger; confers resistance to puromycin
   3653..4167    +  LTR            3' LTR: 3' long terminal repeat from murine embryonic stem cell virus
   4329..4345    -  protein_bind   lac operator: The lac repressor binds to the lac operator to inhibit transcription in E. coli. This inhibition can be relieved by adding lactose or isopropyl-β-D-thiogalactopyranoside (IPTG). lac repressor encoded by lacI
   4353..4383    -  promoter       lac promoter: promoter for the E. coli lac operon
   4398..4419    -  protein_bind   CAP binding site: CAP binding activates transcription in the presence of cAMP. E. coli catabolite activator protein
   4432..4524    -  CDS            lacI (fragment): lac repressor; lacI; The lac repressor binds to the lac operator to inhibit transcription in E. coli. This inhibition can be relieved by adding lactose or isopropyl-β-D-thiogalactopyranoside (IPTG).
   4707..5295    -  rep_origin     ori: high-copy-number ColE1/pMB1/pBR322/pUC origin of replication
   5466..6326    -  CDS            AmpR: β-lactamase; bla; confers resistance to ampicillin, carbenicillin, and related antibiotics
   6327..6431    -  promoter       AmpR promoter: bla
   6526..6561    +  CDS            rop (fragment): Rop protein, which maintains plasmids at low copy number; rop
   6663..6762    +  misc_feature   bom (fragment): basis of mobility region from pBR322
   6768..6917    -  CDS            lacZα (fragment): LacZα fragment of β-galactosidase; lacZ fragment
   6917..7118    -  CDS            TcR (fragment): tetracycline efflux protein; tet; confers resistance to tetracycline
   7119..7217    +  CDS            env (fragment): murine leukemia virus gPr80 envelope polyprotein precursor; env; proteolytically cleaved into gp70SU and p15TM subunits
   7259..515     +  LTR            5' LTR (across the origin): 5' long terminal repeat from murine embryonic stem cell virus
>Addgene plasmid #172626 | pMSCV-FLAG-2xSTREP-CCND2-Puro | addgene full sequence | sequence record 344922 | Addgene NGS Result
TGAAAGACCCCACCTGTAGGTTTGGCAAGCTAGCTTAAGTAACGCCATTTTGCAAGGCATGGAAAATACA
TAACTGAGAATAGAGAAGTTCAGATCAAGGTTAGGAACAGAGAGACAGCAGAATATGGGCCAAACAGGAT
ATCTGTGGTAAGCAGTTCCTGCCCCGGCTCAGGGCCAAGAACAGATGGTCCCCAGATGCGGTCCCGCCCT
CAGCAGTTTCTAGAGAACCATCAGATGTTTCCAGGGTGCCCCAAGGACCTGAAATGACCCTGTGCCTTAT
TTGAACTAACCAATCAGTTCGCTTCTCGCTTCTGTTCGCGCGCTTCTGCTCCCCGAGCTCAATAAAAGAG
CCCACAACCCCTCACTCGGCGCGCCAGTCCTCCGATAGACTGCGTCGCCCGGGTACCCGTATTCCCAATA
AAGCCTCTTGCTGTTTGCATCCGAATCGTGGACTCGCTGATCCTTGGGAGGGTCTCCTCAGATTGATTGA
CTGCCCACCTCGGGGGTCTTTCATTTGGAGGTTCCACCGAGATTTGGAGACCCCTGCCCAGGGACCACCG
ACCCCCCCGCCGGGAGGTAAGCTGGCCAGCGGTCGTTTCGTGTCTGTCTCTGTCTTTGTGCGTGTTTGTG
CCGGCATCTAATGTTTGCGCCTGCGTCTGTACTAGTTAGCTAACTAGCTCTGTATCTGGCGGACCCGTGG
TGGAACTGACGAGTTCTGAACACCCGGCCGCAACCCTGGGAGACGTCCCAGGGACTTTGGGGGCCGTTTT
TGTGGCCCGACCTGAGGAAGGGAGTCGATGTGGAATCCGACCCCGTCAGGATATGTGGTTCTGGTAGGAG
ACGAGAACCTAAAACAGTTCCCGCCTCCGTCTGAATTTTTGCTTTCGGTTTGGAACCGAAGCCGCGCGTC
TTGTCTGCTGCAGCGCTGCAGCATCGTTCTGTGTTGTCTCTGTCTGACTGTGTTTCTGTATTTGTCTGAA
AATTAGGGCCAGACTGTTACCACTCCCTTAAGTTTGACCTTAGGTCACTGGAAAGATGTCGAGCGGATCG
CTCACAACCAGTCGGTAGATGTCAAGAAGAGACGTTGGGTTACCTTCTGCTCTGCAGAATGGCCAACCTT
TAACGTCGGATGGCCGCGAGACGGCACCTTTAACCGAGACCTCATCACCCAGGTTAAGATCAAGGTCTTT
TCACCTGGCCCGCATGGACACCCAGACCAGGTCCCCTACATCGTGACCTGGGAAGCCTTGGCTTTTGACC
CCCCTCCCTGGGTCAAGCCCTTTGTACACCCTAAGCCTCCGCCTCCTCTTCCTCCATCCGCCCCGTCTCT
CCCCCTTGAACCTCCTCGTTCGACCCCGCCTCGATCCTCCCTTTATCCAGCCCTCACTCCTTCTCTAGGC
GCCGGAATTAGATCCGCCACCATGGATTATAAAGATGATGATGATAAAGGGTCGGCCGCCAGCTGGAGCC
ACCCTCAGTTCGAGAAGGGAGGAGGAAGCGGCGGAGGCAGCGGAGGAGGAAGCTGGAGCCACCCGCAGTT
CGAGAAAGGAAGATCTAGCAGCGAGCTGCTGTGCCACGAGGTGGACCCGGTCCGCAGGGCCGTGCGGGAC
CGCAACCTGCTCCGAGACGACCGCGTCCTGCAGAACCTGCTCACCATCGAGGAGCGCTACCTTCCGCAGT
GCTCCTACTTCAAGTGCGTGCAGAAGGACATCCAACCCTACATGCGCAGAATGGTGGCCACCTGGATGCT
GGAGGTCTGTGAGGAACAGAAGTGCGAAGAAGAGGTCTTCCCTCTGGCCATGAATTACCTGGACCGTTTC
TTGGCTGGGGTCCCGACTCCGAAGTCCCATCTGCAACTCCTGGGTGCTGTCTGCATGTTCCTGGCCTCCA
AACTCAAAGAGACCAGCCCGCTGACCGCGGAGAAGCTGTGCATTTACACCGACAACTCCATCAAGCCTCA
GGAGCTGCTGGAGTGGGAACTGGTGGTGCTGGGGAAGTTGAAGTGGAACCTGGCAGCTGTCACTCCTCAT
GACTTCATTGAGCACATCTTGCGCAAGCTGCCCCAGCAGCGGGAGAAGCTGTCTCTGATCCGCAAGCATG
CTCAGACCTTCATTGCTCTGTGTGCCACGGACTTTAAGTTTGCCATGTACCCACCGTCGATGATCGCAAC
TGGAAGTGTGGGAGCAGCCATCTGTGGGCTCCAGCAGGATGAGGAAGTGAGCTCGCTCACTTGTGATGCC
CTGACTGAGCTGCTGGCTAAGATCACCAACACAGACGTGGATTGTCTCAAAGCTTGCCAGGAGCAGATTG
AGGCGGTGCTCCTCAATAGCCTGCAGCAGTACCGTCAGGACCAACGTGACGGATCCAAGTCGGAGGATGA
ACTGGACCAAGCCAGCACCCCTACAGACGTGCGGGATATCGACCTGTGACTCGAGGAATTCTACCGGGTA
GGGGAGGCGCTTTTCCCAAGGCAGTCTGGAGCATGCGCTTTAGCAGCCCCGCTGGGCACTTGGCGCTACA
CAAGTGGCCTCTGGCCTCGCACACATTCCACATCCACCGGTAGGCGCCAACCGGCTCCGTTCTTTGGTGG
CCCCTTCGCGCCACCTTCTACTCCTCCCCTAGTCAGGAAGTTCCCCCCCGCCCCGCAGCTCGCGTCGTGC
AGGACGTGACAAATGGAAGTAGCACGTCTCACTAGTCTCGTGCAGATGGACAGCACCGCTGAGCAATGGA
AGCGGGTAGGCCTTTGGGGCAGCGGCCAATAGCAGCTTTGCTCCTTCGCTTTCTGGGCTCAGAGGCTGGG
AAGGGGTGGGTCCGGGGGCGGGCTCAGGGGCGGGGCGGGCGCCCGAAGGTCCTCCGGAGGCCCGGCATTC
TGCACGCTTCAAAAGCGCACGTCTGCCGCGCTGTTCTCCTCTTCCTCATCTCCGGGCCTTTCGACCTGCA
GCCCAAGCTTACCATGACCGAGTACAAGCCCACGGTGCGCCTCGCCACCCGCGACGACGTCCCCAGGGCC
GTACGCACCCTCGCCGCCGCGTTCGCCGACTACCCCGCCACGCGCCACACCGTCGATCCGGACCGCCACA
TCGAGCGGGTCACCGAGCTGCAAGAACTCTTCCTCACGCGCGTCGGGCTCGACATCGGCAAGGTGTGGGT
CGCGGACGACGGCGCCGCGGTGGCGGTCTGGACCACGCCGGAGAGCGTCGAAGCGGGGGCGGTGTTCGCC
GAGATCGGCCCGCGCATGGCCGAGTTGAGCGGTTCCCGGCTGGCCGCGCAGCAACAGATGGAAGGCCTCC
TGGCGCCGCACCGGCCCAAGGAGCCCGCGTGGTTCCTGGCCACCGTCGGCGTCTCGCCCGACCACCAGGG
CAAGGGTCTGGGCAGCGCCGTCGTGCTCCCCGGAGTGGAGGCGGCCGAGCGCGCCGGGGTGCCCGCCTTC
CTGGAGACCTCCGCGCCCCGCAACCTCCCCTTCTACGAGCGGCTCGGCTTCACCGTCACCGCCGACGTCG
AGGTGCCCGAAGGACCGCGCACCTGGTGCATGACCCGCAAGCCCGGTGCCTGACGCCCGCCCCACGACCC
GCAGCGCCCGACCGAAAGGAGCGCACGACCCCATGCATCGATAAAATAAAAGATTTTATTTAGTCTCCAG
AAAAAGGGGGGAATGAAAGACCCCACCTGTAGGTTTGGCAAGCTAGCTTAAGTAACGCCATTTTGCAAGG
CATGGAAAATACATAACTGAGAATAGAGAAGTTCAGATCAAGGTTAGGAACAGAGAGACAGCAGAATATG
GGCCAAACAGGATATCTGTGGTAAGCAGTTCCTGCCCCGGCTCAGGGCCAAGAACAGATGGTCCCCAGAT
GCGGTCCCGCCCTCAGCAGTTTCTAGAGAACCATCAGATGTTTCCAGGGTGCCCCAAGGACCTGAAATGA
CCCTGTGCCTTATTTGAACTAACCAATCAGTTCGCTTCTCGCTTCTGTTCGCGCGCTTCTGCTCCCCGAG
CTCAATAAAAGAGCCCACAACCCCTCACTCGGCGCGCCAGTCCTCCGATAGACTGCGTCGCCCGGGTACC
CGTGTATCCAATAAACCCTCTTGCAGTTGCATCCGACTTGTGGTCTCGCTGTTCCTTGGGAGGGTCTCCT
CTGAGTGATTGACTACCCGTCAGCGGGGGTCTTTCATGGGTAACAGTTTCTTGAAGTTGGAGAACAACAT
TCTGAGGGTAGGAGTCGAATATTAAGTAATCCTGACTCAATTAGCCACTGTTTTGAATCCACATACTCCA
ATACTCCTGAAATAGTTCATTATGGACAGCGCAGAAAGAGCTGGGGAGAATTGTGAAATTGTTATCCGCT
CACAATTCCACACAACATACGAGCCGGAAGCATAAAGTGTAAAGCCTGGGGTGCCTAATGAGTGAGCTAA
CTCACATTAATTGCGTTGCGCTCACTGCCCGCTTTCCAGTCGGGAAACCTGTCGTGCCAGCTGCATTAAT
GAATCGGCCAACGCGCGGGGAGAGGCGGTTTGCGTATTGGGCGCTCTTCCGCTTCCTCGCTCACTGACTC
GCTGCGCTCGGTCGTTCGGCTGCGGCGAGCGGTATCAGCTCACTCAAAGGCGGTAATACGGTTATCCACA
GAATCAGGGGATAACGCAGGAAAGAACATGTGAGCAAAAGGCCAGCAAAAGGCCAGGAACCGTAAAAAGG
CCGCGTTGCTGGCGTTTTTCCATAGGCTCCGCCCCCCTGACGAGCATCACAAAAATCGACGCTCAAGTCA
GAGGTGGCGAAACCCGACAGGACTATAAAGATACCAGGCGTTTCCCCCTGGAAGCTCCCTCGTGCGCTCT
CCTGTTCCGACCCTGCCGCTTACCGGATACCTGTCCGCCTTTCTCCCTTCGGGAAGCGTGGCGCTTTCTC
ATAGCTCACGCTGTAGGTATCTCAGTTCGGTGTAGGTCGTTCGCTCCAAGCTGGGCTGTGTGCACGAACC
CCCCGTTCAGCCCGACCGCTGCGCCTTATCCGGTAACTATCGTCTTGAGTCCAACCCGGTAAGACACGAC
TTATCGCCACTGGCAGCAGCCACTGGTAACAGGATTAGCAGAGCGAGGTATGTAGGCGGTGCTACAGAGT
TCTTGAAGTGGTGGCCTAACTACGGCTACACTAGAAGAACAGTATTTGGTATCTGCGCTCTGCTGAAGCC
AGTTACCTTCGGAAAAAGAGTTGGTAGCTCTTGATCCGGCAAACAAACCACCGCTGGTAGCGGTGGTTTT
TTTGTTTGCAAGCAGCAGATTACGCGCAGAAAAAAAGGATCTCAAGAAGATCCTTTGATCTTTTCTACGG
GGTCTGACGCTCAGTGGAACGAAAACTCACGTTAAGGGATTTTGGTCATGAGATTATCAAAAAGGATCTT
CACCTAGATCCTTTTAAATTAAAAATGAAGTTTTAAATCAATCTAAAGTATATATGAGTAAACTTGGTCT
GACAGTTACCAATGCTTAATCAGTGAGGCACCTATCTCAGCGATCTGTCTATTTCGTTCATCCATAGTTG
CCTGACTCCCCGTCGTGTAGATAACTACGATACGGGAGGGCTTACCATCTGGCCCCAGTGCTGCAATGAT
ACCGCGAGACCCACGCTCACCGGCTCCAGATTTATCAGCAATAAACCAGCCAGCCGGAAGGGCCGAGCGC
AGAAGTGGTCCTGCAACTTTATCCGCCTCCATCCAGTCTATTAATTGTTGCCGGGAAGCTAGAGTAAGTA
GTTCGCCAGTTAATAGTTTGCGCAACGTTGTTGCCATTGCTACAGGCATCGTGGTGTCACGCTCGTCGTT
TGGTATGGCTTCATTCAGCTCCGGTTCCCAACGATCAAGGCGAGTTACATGATCCCCCATGTTGTGCAAA
AAAGCGGTTAGCTCCTTCGGTCCTCCGATCGTTGTCAGAAGTAAGTTGGCCGCAGTGTTATCACTCATGG
TTATGGCAGCACTGCATAATTCTCTTACTGTCATGCCATCCGTAAGATGCTTTTCTGTGACTGGTGAGTA
CTCAACCAAGTCATTCTGAGAATAGTGTATGCGGCGACCGAGTTGCTCTTGCCCGGCGTCAATACGGGAT
AATACCGCGCCACATAGCAGAACTTTAAAAGTGCTCATCATTGGAAAACGTTCTTCGGGGCGAAAACTCT
CAAGGATCTTACCGCTGTTGAGATCCAGTTCGATGTAACCCACTCGTGCACCCAACTGATCTTCAGCATC
TTTTACTTTCACCAGCGTTTCTGGGTGAGCAAAAACAGGAAGGCAAAATGCCGCAAAAAAGGGAATAAGG
GCGACACGGAAATGTTGAATACTCATACTCTTCCTTTTTCAATATTATTGAAGCATTTATCAGGGTTATT
GTCTCATGAGCGGATACATATTTGAATGTATTTAGAAAAATAAACAAATAGGGGTTCCGCGCACATTTCC
CCGAAAAGTGCCACCTGACGTCTAAGAAACCATTATTATCATGACATTAACCTATAAAAATAGGCGTATC
ACGAGGCCCTTTCGTCTCGCGCGTTTCGGTGATGACGGTGAAAACCTCTGACACATGCAGCTCCCGGAGA
CGGTCACAGCTTGTCTGTAAGCGGATGCCGGGAGCAGACAAGCCCGTCAGGGCGCGTCAGCGGGTGTTGG
CGGGTGTCGGGGCTGGCTTAACTATGCGGCATCAGAGCAGATTGTACTGAGAGTGCACCATATGCGGTGT
GAAATACCGCACAGATGCGTAAGGAGAAAATACCGCATCAGGCGCCATTCGCCATTCAGGCTGCGCAACT
GTTGGGAAGGGCGATCGGTGCGGGCCTCTTCGCTATTACGCCAGCTGGCGAAAGGGGGATGTGCTGCAAG
GCGATTAAGTTGGGTAACGCCAGGGTTTTCCCAGTCACGACGTTGTAAAACGACGGCGCAAGGAATGGTG
CATGCAAGGAGATGGCGCCCAACAGTCCCCCGGCCACGGGGCCTGCCACCATACCCACGCCGAAACAAGC
GCTCATGAGCCCGAAGTGGCGAGCCCGATCTTCCCCATCGGTGATGTCGGCGATATAGGCGCCAGCAACC
GCACCTGTGGCGCCGGTGATGCCGGCCACGATGCGTCCGGCGTAGAGGCGATTAGTCCAATTTGTTAAAG
ACAGGATATCAGTGGTCCAGGCTCTAGTTTTGACTCAACAATATCACCAGCTGAAGCCTATAGAGTACGA
GCCATAGATAAAATAAAAGATTTTATTTAGTCTCCAGAAAAAGGGGGGAA
